Addgene plasmid #250454: pPR-1_2A_LD5N
Purpose: GRASP module to assemble sPPR proteins for RNA editing: module 2A_LD5N
Depositing lab: Ian Small. Depositing organization: University of Western Australia. Publication: GRASP: a modular toolkit for building synthetic pentatricopeptide repeat RNA-binding proteins. Dennis M, Low SY, Viljoen A, Pullakhandam A, Colas des Francs-Small C, Campbell-Clause L, Bond CS, Small I, Kwok van der Giezen FM. Nucleic Acids Res. 2025 Oct 28;53(20):gkaf1169. doi: 10.1093/nar/gkaf1169. PubMed 41224122.
Backbone
  Vector backbone: pAGM1311
  Backbone manufacturer: Sylvestre Marillonnet
  Vector type: Synthetic Biology
Growth in bacteria
  Bacterial resistance: Kanamycin, 50 μg/mL
  Growth temperature: 37°C
  Growth strain: DH5alpha
  Copy number: High Copy
Gene/Insert
  Gene/Insert name: 2A_LD5N
  Species: Synthetic
  Cloning method: Golden Gate
Terms and licenses: Academic/Nonprofit Terms; Industry Terms: Not Available to Industry
Depositor comments: GRASP kit for MoClo assembly of sPPR proteins is a library of 42 plasmids which can be combined to assemble sPPR proteins with 9, 14, or 19 motifs to target any RNA sequence of the same length. See the original publication for more information, and find code for analysis and script for GRASP assembly at https://github.com/farleykvdg/GRASP.
How to cite: pPR-1_2A_LD5N was a gift from Ian Small (Addgene plasmid # 250454 ; http://n2t.net/addgene:250454 ; RRID:Addgene_250454)
