[The description below was written by a language model from this plasmid's Addgene catalogue record and pLannotate feature annotations shown in this document.]
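Description:
pPR-1_2A_LD5N is a small (about 2.1 kb) bacterial cloning plasmid that holds one building block of the GRASP toolkit, a MoClo/Golden Gate system for assembling synthetic pentatricopeptide repeat (sPPR) RNA-binding proteins. It is built on the pAGM1311 backbone, a Golden Gate part-holding vector, and is classed as a synthetic biology vector. Propagation in E. coli relies on a high-copy ColE1/pUC-type origin, and selection is by kanamycin, with the aminoglycoside phosphotransferase gene (aphA-3) driven by the bla (AmpR) promoter. A short lacI fragment is also annotated next to the insert, most likely a remnant of the backbone's cloning region rather than a functional element.

The payload is the synthetic module 2A_LD5N. In the feature table it appears as a short coding fragment spanning the sequence origin, annotated by similarity to an Arabidopsis thaliana PPR protein, which is consistent with a designed PPR motif segment. No promoter, terminator or tag is annotated around it, so the plasmid serves as a part donor rather than an expression construct. The record does not explain the module name, so the position it occupies in an assembly and the RNA base specificity it encodes are not stated here, nor are the type IIS enzyme sites used to release it.

According to the depositor, the kit comprises 42 plasmids whose modules can be combined to produce sPPR proteins with 9, 14 or 19 motifs, designed to target any RNA sequence of matching length. The stated purpose of this module is the assembly of sPPR proteins for RNA editing.
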