Features (pLannotate 1.2.2; 5 found; start..end, strand, type, name):
    225..329     +  promoter       AmpR promoter: bla
    330..1124    +  CDS            KanR: aminoglycoside phosphotransferase; aphA-3; confers resistance to kanamycin
   1295..1883    +  rep_origin     ori: high-copy-number ColE1/pMB1/pBR322/pUC origin of replication
   2066..2115    +  CDS            lacI (fragment): lac repressor; lacI; The lac repressor binds to the lac operator to inhibit transcription in E. coli. This inhibition can be relieved by adding lactose or isopropyl-β-D-thiogalactopyranoside (IPTG).
   2110..93      +  CDS            PCMP-E55 (fragment) (across the origin): PPR65_ARATH - Experimental evidence at transcript level: Swiss-Prot protein existence level 2. From Arabidopsis thaliana (Mouse-ear cress).
>Addgene plasmid #250454 | pPR-1_2A_LD5N | addgene full sequence | sequence record 498457 | Addgene NGS Result
ACATCTCACTTCGATAAAATGCCAGAGAGGGATGTTGTTTCTTGGAATGCGATGATCTCTGGTTATGCAC
AGAACGGTAGGATAGACGAAGCAAGAGAACTCTTGTCTTCACGAAGTGGCTCTTCAGTGGACGAAAGGGC
CTCGTGATACGCCTATTTTTATAGGTTAATGTCATGATAATAATGGTTTCTTAGACGTCAGGTGGCACTT
TTCGGGGAAATGTGCGCGGAACCCCTATTTGTTTATTTTTCTAAATACATTCAAATATGTATCCGCTCAT
GAGACAATAACCCTGATAAATGCTTCAATAATATTGAAAAAGGAAGAGTATGGCTAAAATGAGAATATCA
CCGGAATTGAAAAAACTGATCGAAAAATACCGCTGCGTAAAAGATACGGAAGGAATGTCTCCTGCTAAGG
TATATAAGCTGGTGGGAGAAAATGAAAACCTATATTTAAAAATGACGGACAGCCGGTATAAAGGGACCAC
CTATGATGTGGAACGGGAAAAGGACATGATGCTATGGCTGGAAGGAAAGCTGCCTGTTCCAAAGGTCCTG
CACTTTGAACGGCATGATGGCTGGAGCAATCTGCTCATGAGTGAGGCCGATGGCGTCCTTTGCTCGGAAG
AGTATGAAGATGAACAAAGCCCTGAAAAGATTATCGAGCTGTATGCGGAGTGCATCAGGCTCTTTCACTC
CATCGACATATCGGATTGTCCCTATACGAATAGCTTAGACAGCCGCTTAGCCGAATTGGATTACTTACTG
AATAACGATCTGGCCGATGTGGATTGCGAAAACTGGGAAGAGGACACTCCATTTAAAGATCCGCGCGAGC
TGTATGATTTTTTAAAGACGGAAAAGCCCGAAGAGGAACTTGTCTTTTCCCACGGCGACCTGGGAGACAG
CAACATCTTTGTGAAAGATGGCAAAGTAAGTGGCTTTATTGATCTTGGGAGAAGCGGCAGGGCGGACAAG
TGGTATGACATTGCCTTCTGCGTCCGGTCGCTCAGGGAGGATATCGGGGAAGAACAGTATGTCGAGCTAT
TTTTTGACTTACTGGGGATCAAGCCTGATTGGGAGAAAATAAAATATTATATTTTACTGGATGAATTGTT
TTAGCTGTCAGACCAAGTTTACTCATATATACTTTAGATTGATTTAAAACTTCATTTTTAATTTAAAAGG
ATCTAGGTGAAGATCCTTTTTGATAATCTCATGACCAAAATCCCTTAACGTGAGTTTTCGTTCCACTGAG
CGTCAGACCCCGTAGAAAAGATCAAAGGATCTTCTTGAGATCCTTTTTTTCTGCGCGTAATCTGCTGCTT
GCAAACAAAAAAACCACCGCTACCAGCGGTGGTTTGTTTGCCGGATCAAGAGCTACCAACTCTTTTTCCG
AAGGTAACTGGCTTCAGCAGAGCGCAGATACCAAATACTGTTCTTCTAGTGTAGCCGTAGTTAGGCCACC
ACTTCAAGAACTCTGTAGCACCGCCTACATACCTCGCTCTGCTAATCCTGTTACCAGTGGCTGCTGCCAG
TGGCGATAAGTCGTGTCTTACCGGGTTGGACTCAAGACGATAGTTACCGGATAAGGCGCAGCGGTCGGGC
TGAACGGGGGGTTCGTGCACACAGCCCAGCTTGGAGCGAACGACCTACACCGAACTGAGATACCTACAGC
GTGAGCTATGAGAAAGCGCCACGCTTCCCGAAGGGAGAAAGGCGGACAGGTATCCGGTAAGCGGCAGGGT
CGGAACAGGAGAGCGCACGAGGGAGCTTCCAGGGGGAAACGCCTGGTATCTTTATAGTCCTGTCGGGTTT
CGCCACCTCTGACTTGAGCGTCGATTTTTGTGATGCTCGTCAGGGGGGCGGAGCCTATGGAAAAACGCCA
GCAACGCGGCCTTTTTACGGTTCCTGGCCTTTTGCTGGCCTTTTGCTCACATGTTCTTTCCTGCGTTATC
CCCTGATTCTGTGGATAACCGTATTACCGCCTTTGAGTGAGCTGATACCGCTCGCCGCAGCCGAACGACC
GAGCGCAGCGAGTCAGTGAGCGAGGAAGCGGAAGAGCGCCCAATACGCAAACCGCCTCTCCCCGCGCGTT
GGCCGATTCATTAATCACTCTGTGAAG
