>Addgene plasmid #250454 | pPR-1_2A_LD5N | depositor partial sequence | sequence record 494173 | 2A_LD5N
CTTCGATAAAATGCCAGAGAGGGATGTTGTTTCTTGGAATGCGATGATCTCTGGTTATGCACAGAACGGT
AGGATAGACGAAGCAAGAGAACTC
